>Addgene plasmid #241404 | pLentiLox7.0-mVenus-CAGEn (Nrdj1) | addgene full sequence | sequence record 493945 | Addgene NGS Result
GTCGACGGATCGGGAGATCTCCCGATCCCCTATGGTGCACTCTCAGTACAATCTGCTCTGATGCCGCATA
GTTAAGCCAGTATCTGCTCCCTGCTTGTGTGTTGGAGGTCGCTGAGTAGTGCGCGAGCAAAATTTAAGCT
ACAACAAGGCAAGGCTTGACCGACAATTGCATGAAGAATCTGCTTAGGGTTAGGCGTTTTGCGCTGCTTC
GCGATGTACGGGCCAGATATACGCGTTGACATTGATTATTGACTAGTTATTAATAGTAATCAATTACGGG
GTCATTAGTTCATAGCCCATATATGGAGTTCCGCGTTACATAACTTACGGTAAATGGCCCGCCTGGCTGA
CCGCCCAACGACCCCCGCCCATTGACGTCAATAATGACGTATGTTCCCATAGTAACGCCAATAGGGACTT
TCCATTGACGTCAATGGGTGGAGTATTTACGGTAAACTGCCCACTTGGCAGTACATCAAGTGTATCATAT
GCCAAGTACGCCCCCTATTGACGTCAATGACGGTAAATGGCCCGCCTGGCATTATGCCCAGTACATGACC
TTATGGGACTTTCCTACTTGGCAGTACATCTACGTATTAGTCATCGCTATTACCATGGTGATGCGGTTTT
GGCAGTACATCAATGGGCGTGGATAGCGGTTTGACTCACGGGGATTTCCAAGTCTCCACCCCATTGACGT
CAATGGGAGTTTGTTTTGGCACCAAAATCAACGGGACTTTCCAAAATGTCGTAACAACTCCGCCCCATTG
ACGCAAATGGGCGGTAGGCGTGTACGGTGGGAGGTCTATATAAGCAGAGCTGGTTTAGTGAACCGTCAGA
TCCGCTAGAATTCTGCAGTCGACGGTACCGCGGGCCCGGGATCCACCGGTCGCCACCATGGGTAGTCTCG
AGGGTACCATGGGTTCAGACTATAAAGATGATGATGATAAAGGTGGCTCCGACTACAAGGATGACGATGA
CAAGGGAGGTAGTGACTACAAAGACGATGACGACAAGGGCGGAGGAGGAAGTATGGTGAGCAAGGGCGAG
GAGCTGTTCACCGGGGTGGTGCCCATCCTGGTCGAGCTGGACGGCGACGTAAACGGCCACAAGTTCAGCG
TGTCCGGCGAGGGCGAGGGCGATGCCACCTACGGCAAGCTGACCCTGAAGTTGATCTGCACCACCGGCAA
GCTGCCCGTGCCCTGGCCCACCCTCGTGACCACCCTCGGCTACGGCCTGCAGTGCTTCGCCCGCTACCCC
GACCACATGAAGCAGCACGACTTCTTCAAGTCCGCCATGCCCGAAGGCTACGTCCAGGAGCGCACCATCT
TCTTCAAGGACGACGGCAACTACAAGACCCGCGCCGAGGTGAAGTTCGATGGCGACACCCTGGTGAACCG
CATCGAGCTGAAGGGCATCGACTTCAAGGAGGACGGCAACATCCTGGGGCACAAGCTGGAGTACAACTAC
AACAGCCACAACGTCTATATCACCGCCGACAAGCAGAAGAACGGCATCAAGGCAAACTTCAAGATCCGCC
ACAACATCGAGGACGGCGGCGTGCAGCTCGCCGACCACTACCAGCAGAACACCCCCATCGGCGACGGCCC
CGTGCTGCTGCCCGACAACCACTACCTGAGCTACCAGTCCAAACTGAGCAAAGACCCCAACGAGAAGCGC
GATCACATGGTCCTGCTGGAGTTCGTGACCGCCGCCGGGATCACTCTCGGCATGGACGAGCTGTACAAGA
ATCCATGCTGTCTGGTCGGCTCTAGCGAAATCATCACACGTAATTATGGGAAGACAACCATTAAGGAAGT
AGTTGAGATATTTGACAATGATAAAAATATCCAAGTTCTAGCGTTTAACACTCACACTGACAACATCGAG
TGGGCTCCCATTAAAGCTGCACAACTTACTAGACCGAACGCTGAGTTGGTTGAACTCGAAATTGATACCC
TACATGGTGTGAAAACGATCAGGTGTACCCCCGACCACCCAGTTTACACTAAAAACAGGGGCTACGTGCG
AGCGGATGAGTTAACCGATGATGATGAGCTTGTTGTAGCCATCGAGAACCTGTATGGCGATGAAGTAGAT
GGCTATTTTCAGGGCATGGAAGCGGAGACGTATATAGGAAAGCTTAAATCCCGAGCAATTGTATCAAACG
AGGACACGTATGATATTCAGACGTCAACTCATAACTTTTTTGCGAATGATAACAGCGCCGGCGGAGTGCA
GGTGGAAACCATCTCCCCAGGAGACGGGCGCACCTTCCCCAAGCGCGGCCAGACCTGCGTGGTGCACTAC
ACCGGGATGCTTGAAGATGGAAAGAAATTTGATTCCTCCCGGGACAGAAACAAGCCCTTTAAGTTTATGC
TAGGCAAGCAGGAGGTGATCCGAGGCTGGGAAGAAGGGGTTGCCCAGATGAGTGTGGGTCAGAGAGCCAA
ACTGACTATATCTCCAGATTATGCCTATGGTGCCACTGGGCACCCAGGCATCATCCCACCACATGCCACT
CTCGTCTTCGATGTGGAGCTTCTAAAACTGGAATAGCCTGCAGGCAATTCGTCGAGGGACCTAATAACTT
CGTATAGCATACATTATACGAAGTTATACATGTTTAAGGGTTCCGGTTCCACTAGGTACAATTCGATATC
AAGCTTATCGATAATCAACCTCTGGATTACAAAATTTGTGAAAGATTGACTGGTATTCTTAACTATGTTG
CTCCTTTTACGCTATGTGGATACGCTGCTTTAATGCCTTTGTATCATGCTATTGCTTCCCGTATGGCTTT
CATTTTCTCCTCCTTGTATAAATCCTGGTTGCTGTCTCTTTATGAGGAGTTGTGGCCCGTTGTCAGGCAA
CGTGGCGTGGTGTGCACTGTGTTTGCTGACGCAACCCCCACTGGTTGGGGCATTGCCACCACCTGTCAGC
TCCTTTCCGGGACTTTCGCTTTCCCCCTCCCTATTGCCACGGCGGAACTCATCGCCGCCTGCCTTGCCCG
CTGCTGGACAGGGGCTCGGCTGTTGGGCACTGACAATTCCGTGGTGTTGTCGGGGAAATCATCGTCCTTT
CCTTGGCTGCTCGCCTGTGTTGCCACCTGGATTCTGCGCGGGACGTCCTTCTGCTACGTCCCTTCGGCCC
TCAATCCAGCGGACCTTCCTTCCCGGCCTGCTGCCGGCTCTGCGGCCTCTTCCGCGTCTTCGCCTTCGCC
CTCAGACGAGTCGGATCTCCCTTTGGGCCGCCTCCCCGCATCGATACCGTCGACCTCGATCGAGACCTAG
AAAAACATGGAGCAATCACAAGTAGCAATACAGCAGCTACCAATGCTGATTGTGCCTGGCTAGAAGCACA
AGAGGAGGAGGAGGTGGGTTTTCCAGTCACACCTCAGGTACCTTTAAGACCAATGACTTACAAGGCAGCT
GTAGATCTTAGCCACTTTTTAAAAGAAAAGGGGGGACTGGAAGGGCTAATTCACTCCCAACGAAGACAAG
ATATCCTTGATCTGTGGATCTACCACACACAAGGCTACTTCCCTGATTGGCAGAACTACACACCAGGGCC
AGGGATCAGATATCCACTGACCTTTGGATGGTGCTACAAGCTAGTACCAGTTGAGCAAGAGAAGGTAGAA
GAAGCCAATGAAGGAGAGAACACCCGCTTGTTACACCCTGTGAGCCTGCATGGGATGGATGACCCGGAGA
GAGAAGTATTAGAGTGGAGGTTTGACAGCCGCCTAGCATTTCATCACATGGCCCGAGAGCTGCATCCGGA
CTGTACTGGGTCTCTCTGGTTAGACCAGATCTGAGCCTGGGAGCTCTCTGGCTAACTAGGGAACCCACTG
CTTAAGCCTCAATAAAGCTTGCCTTGAGTGCTTCAAGTAGTGTGTGCCCGTCTGTTGTGTGACTCTGGTA
ACTAGAGATCCCTCAGACCCTTTTAGTCAGTGTGGAAAATCTCTAGCAGCATGTGAGCAAAAGGCCAGCA
AAAGGCCAGGAACCGTAAAAAGGCCGCGTTGCTGGCGTTTTTCCATAGGCTCCGCCCCCCTGACGAGCAT
CACAAAAATCGACGCTCAAGTCAGAGGTGGCGAAACCCGACAGGACTATAAAGATACCAGGCGTTTCCCC
CTGGAAGCTCCCTCGTGCGCTCTCCTGTTCCGACCCTGCCGCTTACCGGATACCTGTCCGCCTTTCTCCC
TTCGGGAAGCGTGGCGCTTTCTCATAGCTCACGCTGTAGGTATCTCAGTTCGGTGTAGGTCGTTCGCTCC
AAGCTGGGCTGTGTGCACGAACCCCCCGTTCAGCCCGACCGCTGCGCCTTATCCGGTAACTATCGTCTTG
AGTCCAACCCGGTAAGACACGACTTATCGCCACTGGCAGCAGCCACTGGTAACAGGATTAGCAGAGCGAG
GTATGTAGGCGGTGCTACAGAGTTCTTGAAGTGGTGGCCTAACTACGGCTACACTAGAAGAACAGTATTT
GGTATCTGCGCTCTGCTGAAGCCAGTTACCTTCGGAAAAAGAGTTGGTAGCTCTTGATCCGGCAAACAAA
CCACCGCTGGTAGCGGTGGTTTTTTTGTTTGCAAGCAGCAGATTACGCGCAGAAAAAAAGGATCTCAAGA
AGATCCTTTGATCTTTTCTACGGGGTCTGACGCTCAGTGGAACGAAAACTCACGTTAAGGGATTTTGGTC
ATGAGATTATCAAAAAGGATCTTCACCTAGATCCTTTTAAATTAAAAATGAAGTTTTAAATCAATCTAAA
GTATATATGAGTAAACTCGGTCTGACAGTTACCAATGCTTAATCAGTGAGGCACCTATCTCAGCGATCTG
TCTATTTCGTTCATCCATAGTTGCCTGACTCCCCGTCGTGTAGATAACTACGATACGGGAGGGCTTACCA
TCTGGCCCCAGTGCTGCAATGATACCGCGAGACCCACGCTCACCGGCTCCAGATTTATCAGCAATAAACC
AGCCAGCCGGAAGGGCCGAGCGCAGAAGTGGTCCTGCAACTTTATCCGCCTCCATCCAGTCTATTAATTG
TTGCCGGGAAGCTAGAGTAAGTAGTTCGCCAGTTAATAGTTTGCGCAACGTTGTTGCCATTGCTACAGGC
ATCGTGGTGTCACGCTCGTCGTTTGGTATGGCTTCATTCAGCTCCGGTTCCCAACGATCAAGGCGAGTTA
CATGATCCCCCATGTTGTGCAAAAAAGCGGTTAGCTCCTTCGGTCCTCCGATCGTTGTCAGAAGTAAGTT
GGCCGCAGTGTTATCACTCATGGTTATGGCAGCACTGCATAATTCTCTTACTGTCATGCCATCCGTAAGA
TGCTTTTCTGTGACTGGTGAGTACTCAACCAAGTCATTCTGAGAATAGTGTATGCGGCGACCGAGTTGCT
CTTGCCCGGCGTCAATACGGGATAATACCGCGCCACATAGCAGAACTTTAAAAGTGCTCATCATTGGAAA
ACGTTCTTCGGGGCGAAAACTCTCAAGGATCTTACCGCTGTTGAGATCCAGTTCGATGTAACCCACTCGT
GCACCCAACTGATCTTCAGCATCTTTTACTTTCACCAGCGTTTCTGGGTGAGCAAAAACAGGAAGGCAAA
ATGCCGCAAAAAAGGGAATAAGGGCGACACGGAAATGTTGAATACTCATACTCTTCCTTTTTCAATATTA
TTGAAGCATTTATCAGGGTTATTGTCTCATGAGCGGATACATATTTGAATGTATTTAGAAAAATAAACAA
ATAGGGGTTCCGCGCACATTTCCCCGAAAAGTGCCACCTGAC
Features (pLannotate 1.2.2; 16 found; start..end, strand, type, name):
     31..83      -  misc_feature   bom (fragment): basis of mobility region from pBR322
    238..617     +  enhancer       CMV enhancer: human cytomegalovirus immediate early enhancer
    618..821     +  promoter       CMV promoter: human cytomegalovirus (CMV) immediate early promoter
    848..884     +  misc_feature   MCS (fragment): multiple cloning site
    964..984     +  CDS            FLAG (fragment): FLAG® epitope tag, followed by an enterokinase cleavage site
   1033..1749    +  CDS            mVenus: mVenus is a basic (constitutively fluorescent) yellow fluorescent protein published in 2006, derived from Aequorea victoria. It is reported to be a rapidly-maturing monomer with moderate acid sensitivity.
   2233..2556    +  CDS            DD-C: destabilization domain that can be stabilized by Shield1 in the ProteoTuner™ system FKBP12 mutant optimized for use as a C-terminal tag
   2584..2617    +  protein_bind   loxP: Cre-mediated recombination occurs in the 8-bp core sequence (GCATACAT). Cre recombinase
   2650..2673    +  misc_feature   MCS (fragment): pBluescript multiple cloning site
   2673..3259    +  misc_feature   WPRE: woodchuck hepatitis virus posttranscriptional regulatory element
   3260..3279    +  misc_feature   MCS (fragment): pBluescript multiple cloning site
   3281..3781    +  CDS            nef (fragment): NEF_HV1LA - Experimental evidence at protein level: Swiss-Prot protein existence level 1. Extracellular Nef protein targets CD4(+) T-lymphocytes for apoptosis by interacting with CXCR4 surface receptors. From Human immunodeficiency virus type 1 group M subtype B (isolate Lai) (HIV-1).
   3788..3968    +  LTR            5' LTR (truncated): truncated 5' long terminal repeat (LTR) from HIV-1
   4030..4618    -  rep_origin     ori: high-copy-number ColE1/pMB1/pBR322/pUC origin of replication
   4789..5649    -  CDS            AmpR: β-lactamase; bla; confers resistance to ampicillin, carbenicillin, and related antibiotics
   5650..5754    -  promoter       AmpR promoter: bla
