[The description below was written by a language model from this plasmid's Addgene catalogue record and pLannotate feature annotations shown in this document.]
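Description:
pLentiLox7.0-mVenus-CAGEn (Nrdj1) is a mammalian expression plasmid built on the pLentiLox7.0 lentiviral backbone. It carries one half of a proximity-triggered protein trans-splicing system that joins mVenus to an RFP partner. It replicates in bacteria from a high-copy ColE1/pUC-type origin and is selected with ampicillin through the AmpR (β-lactamase) cassette.

The synthetic insert is driven by the CMV immediate-early enhancer and promoter. It encodes an N-terminal 3xFLAG tag followed by mVenus with a short add-on sequence. This is fused to an engineered, caged version of the NrdJ-1 N-terminal split intein fragment (CAGEn), and an FKBP* domain follows at the C terminus. The annotation software labels this last domain as an FKBP12-derived destabilization domain, reflecting its sequence similarity. The caged intein is presumably kept inactive until the FKBP* domain is brought close to a complementary C-intein construct, at which point splicing ligates mVenus to the partner protein. The record does not detail the dimerizing partner or trigger. Downstream of the coding sequence lie a loxP site, a WPRE that enhances transcript expression, and an HIV-1 nef fragment with a truncated LTR, which appears to be the 3′ end of the lentiviral cassette.

The depositor notes that the plasmid lacks a 5′ LTR, so it cannot be packaged for lentiviral transduction or used that way to make stable lines. Consistent with this, the sequenced record is 5,782 nt, well short of the sum of the catalogued backbone and insert sizes, and no upstream LTR or packaging signal is annotated. In the associated study it was used by transient transfection.
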