Addgene plasmid #241404: pLentiLox7.0-mVenus-CAGEn (Nrdj1)
Purpose: Proximity-triggered Protein Trans-Splicing between mVenus and RFP, Figure 1 in Nature Chemical Biology 20.10 (2024): 1353-1360.
Depositing lab: Thomas Muir. Depositing organization: Princeton University. Publication: Distinct phases of cellular signaling revealed by time-resolved protein synthesis. Lee G, Muir TW. Nat Chem Biol. 2024 Oct;20(10):1353-1360. doi: 10.1038/s41589-024-01677-3. Epub 2024 Jul 8. PubMed 38977789.
Backbone
  Vector backbone: pLentiLox7.0
  Backbone size w/o insert (bp): 6958
  Vector type: Mammalian Expression, Lentiviral
Growth in bacteria
  Bacterial resistance: Ampicillin, 100 μg/mL
  Growth temperature: 37°C
  Growth strain: NEB Stable
  Copy number: High Copy
Gene/Insert
  Gene/Insert name: mVenus-CAGEn (Nrdj1)
  Species: Synthetic
  Insert size (bp): 1659
  Promoter: CMV
  Tag / fusion protein: 3xFLAG (N terminal on insert)
  Cloning method: Gibson Cloning
  Sequencing primers: 5′ CMV-F; 3′ CATAGCGTAAAAGGAGCAACA
Terms and licenses: Academic/Nonprofit Terms; Industry Terms: Not Available to Industry
Depositor comments: Engineered NrdJ-1N intein (Caged NrdJ-1N) fused to the 3'-end of mVenus-add-on sequence (NPC). FKBP* domain fussed to the 3'-end of Caged NrdJ-1N. Please note: This plasmid lacks a 5' LTR and cannot be used to create stable cell lines by lentiviral transduction. In the original publication, the plasmid was used for transient transfection. Therefore, this sequence conflict does not impact the conclusions of the publication.
How to cite: pLentiLox7.0-mVenus-CAGEn (Nrdj1) was a gift from Thomas Muir (Addgene plasmid # 241404 ; http://n2t.net/addgene:241404 ; RRID:Addgene_241404)
